Addgene plasmid #231526: pHAGE2-TetO-AncSoxCEF
Purpose: Expresses reconstructed Ancestral SoxCEF in mammalian cells, for lentivirus generation
Depositing lab: Ralf Jauch. Depositing organization: University of Hong Kong. Publication: The emergence of Sox and POU transcription factors predates the origins of animal stem cells. Gao Y, Tan DS, Girbig M, Hu H, Zhou X, Xie Q, Yeung SW, Lee KS, Ho SY, Cojocaru V, Yan J, Hochberg GKA, de Mendoza A, Jauch R. Nat Commun. 2024 Nov 14;15(1):9868. doi: 10.1038/s41467-024-54152-x. PubMed 39543096.
Backbone
  Vector backbone: pHAGE2-TetO
  Vector type: Lentiviral
Growth in bacteria
  Bacterial resistance: Ampicillin, 100 μg/mL
  Growth temperature: 37°C
  Growth strain: NEB Stable
  Copy number: High Copy
Gene/Insert
  Gene/Insert name: Ancestral SoxCEF HMG flanked with N- and C-termini of mSox2
  Species: Chimera
  Cloning method: Gene Synthesis
Terms and licenses: Academic/Nonprofit Terms; Industry Terms: Not Available to Industry
Depositor comments: Depositor's sequence and Addgene's NGS result show several discrepancies in the insert region. This is due to codon optimization and does not affect plasmid function.
How to cite: pHAGE2-TetO-AncSoxCEF was a gift from Ralf Jauch (Addgene plasmid # 231526 ; http://n2t.net/addgene:231526 ; RRID:Addgene_231526)
