[The description below was written by a language model from this plasmid's Addgene catalogue record and pLannotate feature annotations shown in this document.]
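Description:
pHAGE2-TetO-AncSoxCEF is an HIV-1-derived lentiviral transfer plasmid built on the pHAGE2-TetO backbone for doxycycline-regulated expression of a reconstructed ancestral Sox transcription factor in mammalian cells. It is propagated in E. coli through a high-copy ColE1/pUC-type origin and selected with ampicillin via the β-lactamase gene. A recombination-deficient strain is the recorded growth host, as is common for LTR-containing plasmids. The viral portion carries a truncated 5' LTR, the Ψ packaging signal with a short gag fragment, the Rev response element for Rev-dependent nuclear export of the genomic RNA, and the cPPT/CTS. Downstream of the cargo sit a WPRE, which enhances transcript stability and expression, and a self-inactivating ΔU3 3' LTR. A loxP site is embedded in the 3' LTR region. Because this region is copied to both ends of the provirus during reverse transcription, such a site generally permits Cre-mediated excision of the integrated cassette.

The payload is driven by a tetracycline response element with seven tetO repeats joined to a minimal CMV promoter, so transcription requires a tetracycline-controlled transactivator supplied separately; none is encoded here. The synthesized, codon-optimized open reading frame is a chimera in which the inferred ancestral SoxCEF HMG DNA-binding domain replaces the HMG box of mouse Sox2, keeping the Sox2 N- and C-terminal regions. This explains why automated annotation labels the roughly 950 nt coding sequence as Sox2. No epitope tag, reporter or mammalian selection marker is annotated. The depositor attributes the differences between the reference and sequenced insert to codon optimization and states that they do not affect function. The construct is used to produce lentivirus for inducible expression of the ancestral factor, within a study of the evolutionary origins of Sox and POU transcription factors.
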