Features (pLannotate 1.2.2; 27 found; start..end, strand, type, name):
    377..634     +  LTR            5' LTR (truncated): truncated 5' long terminal repeat (LTR) from HIV-1
    681..806     +  misc_feature   HIV-1 Ψ: packaging signal of human immunodeficiency virus type 1
    790..1128    +  CDS            HIV-1 gag (fragment): gag protein from human immunodeficiency virus 1; gag
   1303..1536    +  misc_feature   RRE: The Rev response element (RRE) of HIV-1 allows for Rev-dependent mRNA export from the nucleus to the cytoplasm.
   1913..2013    +  CDS            Rev (fragment): human immunodeficiency virus 1 (HIV-1) Rev protein; rev; enhances nuclear export of unspliced and incompletely spliced viral mRNAs
   2058..2175    +  misc_feature   cPPT/CTS: central polypurine tract and central termination sequence of HIV-1
   2217..2237    -  promoter       SV40 promoter (fragment): SV40 enhancer and early promoter
   2251..2521    +  protein_bind   tetracycline response element: contains seven copies of the tetracycline operator tetO tetracycline repressor TetR
   2532..2549    +  misc_feature   MCS (fragment): pUC18/19 multiple cloning site
   2549..2616    +  promoter       tight TRE promoter (fragment): Tet-responsive promoter PTight, consisting of seven tet operator sequences followed by the minimal CMV promoter
   2691..3647    +  CDS            Sox2: SOX2_MOUSE - Also known as Sox-2. Experimental evidence at protein level: Swiss-Prot protein existence level 1. Transcription factor that forms a trimeric complex with POU5F1 (OCT3/4) on DNA and controls the expression of a number of genes involved in embryonic development such as YES1, FGF4, UTF1 and ZFP206 (PubMed:15863505, PubMed:17097055, PubMed:19740739). Binds to the proximal enhancer region of NANOG (PubMed:15863505). Critical for early embryogenesis and for embryonic stem cell pluripotency (By similarity). Downstream SRRT target that mediates the promotion of neural stem cell self-rene
   3670..4258    +  misc_feature   WPRE: woodchuck hepatitis virus posttranscriptional regulatory element
   4311..4330    +  misc_feature   cPPT/CTS (fragment): central polypurine tract and central termination sequence of HIV-1
   4332..4367    +  LTR            3' LTR (ΔU3) (fragment): self-inactivating 3' long terminal repeat (LTR) from HIV-1
   4388..4421    +  protein_bind   loxP: Cre-mediated recombination occurs in the 8-bp core sequence (GCATACAT). Cre recombinase
   4440..4620    +  LTR            5' LTR (truncated): truncated 5' long terminal repeat (LTR) from HIV-1
   4753..4857    +  promoter       AmpR promoter: bla
   4858..5718    +  CDS            AmpR: β-lactamase; bla; confers resistance to ampicillin, carbenicillin, and related antibiotics
   5889..6477    +  rep_origin     ori: high-copy-number ColE1/pMB1/pBR322/pUC origin of replication
   6660..6714    +  CDS            lacI (fragment): lac repressor; lacI; The lac repressor binds to the lac operator to inhibit transcription in E. coli. This inhibition can be relieved by adding lactose or isopropyl-β-D-thiogalactopyranoside (IPTG).
   6720..6813    +  rep_origin     SV40 ori (fragment): SV40 origin of replication
   6838..6875    +  CDS            lacI (fragment): lac repressor; lacI; The lac repressor binds to the lac operator to inhibit transcription in E. coli. This inhibition can be relieved by adding lactose or isopropyl-β-D-thiogalactopyranoside (IPTG).
   6888..6909    +  protein_bind   CAP binding site: CAP binding activates transcription in the presence of cAMP. E. coli catabolite activator protein
   6924..6954    +  promoter       lac promoter: promoter for the E. coli lac operon
   6962..6978    +  protein_bind   lac operator: The lac repressor binds to the lac operator to inhibit transcription in E. coli. This inhibition can be relieved by adding lactose or isopropyl-β-D-thiogalactopyranoside (IPTG). lac repressor encoded by lacI
   7012..7095    +  polyA_signal   SV40 poly(A) signal (fragment): SV40 polyadenylation signal
   7262..329     +  CDS            nef (fragment) (across the origin): NEF_HV1BR - Experimental evidence at protein level: Swiss-Prot protein existence level 1. Extracellular Nef protein targets CD4(+) T-lymphocytes for apoptosis by interacting with CXCR4 surface receptors (PubMed:14990729). From Human immunodeficiency virus type 1 group M subtype B (isolate BRU/LAI) (HIV-1).
>Addgene plasmid #231526 | pHAGE2-TetO-AncSoxCEF | addgene full sequence | sequence record 465421 | Addgene NGS Result
TGGAAGGGCTAATTCACTCCCAAAGAAGACAAGATATCCTTGATCTGTGGATCTACCACACACAAGGCTA
CTTCCCTGATTAGCAGAACTACACACCAGGGCCAGGGGTCAGATATCCACTGACCTTTGGATGGTGCTAC
AAGCTAGTACCAGTTGAGCCAGATAAGGTAGAAGAGGCCAATAAAGGAGAGAACACCAGCTTGTTACACC
CTGTGAGCCTGCATGGGATGGATGACCCGGAGAGAGAAGTGTTAGAGTGGAGGTTTGACAGCCGCCTAGC
ATTTCATCACGTGGCCCGAGAGCTGCATCCGGAGTACTTCAAGAACTGCTGATATCGAGCTTGCTACAAG
GGACTTTCCGCTGGGGACTTTCCAGGGAGGCGTGGCCTGGGCGGGACTGGGGAGTGGCGAGCCCTCAGAT
CCTGCATATAAGCAGCTGCTTTTTGCCTGTACTGGGTCTCTCTGGTTAGACCAGATCTGAGCCTGGGAGC
TCTCTGGCTAACTAGGGAACCCACTGCTTAAGCCTCAATAAAGCTTGCCTTGAGTGCTTCAAGTAGTGTG
TGCCCGTCTGTTGTGTGACTCTGGTAACTAGAGATCCCTCAGACCCTTTTAGTCAGTGTGGAAAATCTCT
AGCAGTGGCGCCCGAACAGGGACTTGAAAGCGAAAGGGAAACCAGAGGAGCTCTCTCGACGCAGGACTCG
GCTTGCTGAAGCGCGCACGGCAAGAGGCGAGGGGCGGCGACTGGTGAGTACGCCAAAAATTTTGACTAGC
GGAGGCTAGAAGGAGAGAGATGGGTGCGAGAGCGTCAGTATTAAGCGGGGGAGAATTAGATCGCGATGGG
AAAAAATTCGGTTAAGGCCAGGGGGAAAGAAAAAATATAAATTAAAACATATAGTATGGGCAAGCAGGGA
GCTAGAACGATTCGCAGTTAATCCTGGCCTGTTAGAAACATCAGAAGGCTGTAGACAAATACTGGGACAG
CTACAACCATCCCTTCAGACAGGATCAGAAGAACTTAGATCATTATATAATACAGTAGCAACCCTCTATT
GTGTGCATCAAAGGATAGAGATAAAAGACACCAAGGAAGCTTTAGACAAGATAGAGGAAGAGCAAAACAA
AAGTAAGACCACCGCACAGCAAGCGGCCGGCCGCTGATCTTCAGACCTGGAGGAGGAGATATGAGGGACA
ATTGGAGAAGTGAATTATATAAATATAAAGTAGTAAAAATTGAACCATTAGGAGTAGCACCCACCAAGGC
AAAGAGAAGAGTGGTGCAGAGAGAAAAAAGAGCAGTGGGAATAGGAGCTTTGTTCCTTGGGTTCTTGGGA
GCAGCAGGAAGCACTATGGGCGCAGCGTCAATGACGCTGACGGTACAGGCCAGACAATTATTGTCTGGTA
TAGTGCAGCAGCAGAACAATTTGCTGAGGGCTATTGAGGCGCAACAGCATCTGTTGCAACTCACAGTCTG
GGGCATCAAGCAGCTCCAGGCAAGAATCCTGGCTGTGGAAAGATACCTAAAGGATCAACAGCTCCTGGGG
ATTTGGGGTTGCTCTGGAAAACTCATTTGCACCACTGCTGTGCCTTGGAATGCTAGTTGGAGTAATAAAT
CTCTGGAACAGATTTGGAATCACACGACCTGGATGGAGTGGGACAGAGAAATTAACAATTACACAAGCTT
AATACACTCCTTAATTGAAGAATCGCAAAACCAGCAAGAAAAGAATGAACAAGAATTATTGGAATTAGAT
AAATGGGCAAGTTTGTGGAATTGGTTTAACATAACAAATTGGCTGTGGTATATAAAATTATTCATAATGA
TAGTAGGAGGCTTGGTAGGTTTAAGAATAGTTTTTGCTGTACTTTCTATAGTGAATAGAGTTAGGCAGGG
ATATTCACCATTATCGTTTCAGACCCACCTCCCAACCCCGAGGGGACCCGACAGGCCCGAAGGAATAGAA
GAAGAAGGTGGAGAGAGAGACAGAGACAGATCCATTCGATTAGTGAACGGATCTCGACGGTATCGCCGAA
TTCACAAATGGCAGTATTCATCCACAATTTTAAAAGAAAAGGGGGGATTGGGGGGTACAGTGCAGGGGAA
AGAATAGTAGACATAATAGCAACAGACATACAAACTAAAGAATTACAAAAACAAATTACAAAAATTCAAA
ATTTTCGGGTTTATTACAGGGACAGCAGAGATCCAGTTTGGACTAGTCCACACCCTAACTGACACACTCG
AGTTTACCACTCCCTATCAGTGATAGAGAAAAGTGAAAGTCGAGTTTACCACTCCCTATCAGTGATAGAG
AAAAGTGAAAGTCGAGTTTACCACTCCCTATCAGTGATAGAGAAAAGTGAAAGTCGAGTTTACCACTCCC
TATCAGTGATAGAGAAAAGTGAAAGTCGAGTTTACCACTCCCTATCAGTGATAGAGAAAAGTGAAAGTCG
AGTTTACCACTCCCTATCAGTGATAGAGAAAAGTGAAAGTCGAGTTTACCACTCCCTATCAGTGATAGAG
AAAAGTGAAAGTCGAGCTCGGTACCCGGGTCGAGGTAGGCATGTACGGTGGGAGGCCTATATAAGCAGAG
CTCGTTTAGTGAACCGTCAGATCGCCTGGAGACGCCATCCACGCTGTTTTGACCTCCATAGAAGACACCG
GGACCGATCCAGCCTGCGGCCACCACCGGTATGTACAACATGATGGAGACCGAGCTGAAACCCCCTGGAC
CTCAGCAAGCCTCCGGCGGCGGAGGCGGCGGAGGCAACGCTACCGCCGCTGCCACCGGCGGCAATCAGAA
GAACAGCCCTAACCACATCAAGAGGCCTATGAACGCCTTCATGGTGTGGAGCCAAATCGAGAGGAGGAAG
ATCGCCGAGCAGCACCCTGACATGCACAACGCCGAGATCAGCAAGAGGCTGGGCAAGAGGTGGAAGCTGC
TGAGCGACGACGAGAAGAGGCCTTTCGTGGAGGAGGCCGAGAGGCTGAGGGCTCAGCACATGCAAGAGCA
CCCTGACTACAAGTATAGGCCTAGGAGGAAGAAAAAGACCCTGATGAAGAAGGACAAATACACCCTCCCT
GGCGGCCTGCTCGCCCCCGGCGGCAACAGCATGGCTAGCGGCGTGGGAGTCGGCGCTGGACTGGGAGCCG
GCGTGAATCAGAGGATGGACAGCTACGCCCACATGAACGGCTGGAGCAACGGCAGCTACAGCATGATGCA
AGAGCAGCTGGGCTACCCTCAGCACCCTGGCCTGAACGCCCACGGCGCCGCTCAGATGCAGCCTATGCAT
AGGTACGACGTGAGCGCCCTGCAGTACAACAGCATGACAAGCAGCCAAACCTACATGAACGGCAGCCCTA
CCTACAGCATGAGCTACAGCCAACAAGGCACCCCTGGCATGGCCCTGGGCAGCATGGGCAGCGTGGTGAA
GAGCGAGGCTAGCAGCAGCCCTCCTGTGGTGACAAGCAGCAGCCACAGCAGAGCCCCTTGCCAAGCCGGC
GACCTGAGGGACATGATCAGCATGTACCTGCCTGGCGCCGAGGTGCCTGAGCCTGCCGCCCCTAGCAGAC
TGCACATGGCTCAGCACTATCAGAGCGGCCCTGTGCCTGGCACCGCCATCAACGGCACCCTGCCTCTGAG
CCACATGTGAGTCGACATCGATAGATCCTAATCAACCTCTGGATTACAAAATTTGTGAAAGATTGACTGG
TATTCTTAACTATGTTGCTCCTTTTACGCTATGTGGATACGCTGCTTTAATGCCTTTGTATCATGCTATT
GCTTCCCGTATGGCTTTCATTTTCTCCTCCTTGTATAAATCCTGGTTGCTGTCTCTTTATGAGGAGTTGT
GGCCCGTTGTCAGGCAACGTGGCGTGGTGTGCACTGTGTTTGCTGACGCAACCCCCACTGGTTGGGGCAT
TGCCACCACCTGTCAGCTCCTTTCCGGGACTTTCGCTTTCCCCCTCCCTATTGCCACGGCGGAACTCATC
GCCGCCTGCCTTGCCCGCTGCTGGACAGGGGCTCGGCTGTTGGGCACTGACAATTCCGTGGTGTTGTCGG
GGAAATCATCGTCCTTTCCTTGGCTGCTCGCCTGTGTTGCCACCTGGATTCTGCGCGGGACGTCCTTCTG
CTACGTCCCTTCGGCCCTCAATCCAGCGGACCTTCCTTCCCGCGGCCTGCTGCCGGCTCTGCGGCCTCTT
CCGCGTCTTCGCCTTCGCCCTCAGACGAGTCGGATCTCCCTTTGGGCCGCCTCCCCGCCTGGTACCTTTA
AGACCAATGACTTACAAGGCAGCTGTAGATCTTAGCCACTTTTTAAAAGAAAAGGGGGGACTGGAAGGGC
TAATTCACTCCCAACGAAGACAAGATCACCTGCAGGACAGGCGCGCCATAACTTCGTATAGCATACATTA
TACGAAGTTATCTGCTTTTTGCTTGTACTGGGTCTCTCTGGTTAGACCAGATCTGAGCCTGGGAGCTCTC
TGGCTAACTAGGGAACCCACTGCTTAAGCCTCAATAAAGCTTGCCTTGAGTGCTTCAAGTAGTGTGTGCC
CGTCTGTTGTGTGACTCTGGTAACTAGAGATCCCTCAGACCCTTTTAGTCAGTGTGGAAAATCTCTAGCA
CCCGGGCGATTAAGGAAAGGGCTAGATCATTCTTGAAGACGAAAGGGCCTCGTGATACGCCTATTTTTAT
AGGTTAATGTCATGATAATAATGGTTTCTTAGACGTCAGGTGGCACTTTTCGGGGAAATGTGCGCGGAAC
CCCTATTTGTTTATTTTTCTAAATACATTCAAATATGTATCCGCTCATGAGACAATAACCCTGATAAATG
CTTCAATAATATTGAAAAAGGAAGAGTATGAGTATTCAACATTTCCGTGTCGCCCTTATTCCCTTTTTTG
CGGCATTTTGCCTTCCTGTTTTTGCTCACCCAGAAACGCTGGTGAAAGTAAAAGATGCTGAAGATCAGTT
GGGTGCACGAGTGGGTTACATCGAACTGGATCTCAACAGCGGTAAGATCCTTGAGAGTTTTCGCCCCGAA
GAACGTTTTCCAATGATGAGCACTTTTAAAGTTCTGCTATGTGGCGCGGTATTATCCCGTGTTGACGCCG
GGCAAGAGCAACTCGGTCGCCGCATACACTATTCTCAGAATGACTTGGTTGAGTACTCACCAGTCACAGA
AAAGCATCTTACGGATGGCATGACAGTAAGAGAATTATGCAGTGCTGCCATAACCATGAGTGATAACACT
GCGGCCAACTTACTTCTGACAACGATCGGAGGACCGAAGGAGCTAACCGCTTTTTTGCACAACATGGGGG
ATCATGTAACTCGCCTTGATCGTTGGGAACCGGAGCTGAATGAAGCCATACCAAACGACGAGCGTGACAC
CACGATGCCTGTAGCAATGGCAACAACGTTGCGCAAACTATTAACTGGCGAACTACTTACTCTAGCTTCC
CGGCAACAATTAATAGACTGGATGGAGGCGGATAAAGTTGCAGGACCACTTCTGCGCTCGGCCCTTCCGG
CTGGCTGGTTTATTGCTGATAAATCTGGAGCCGGTGAGCGTGGGTCTCGCGGTATCATTGCAGCACTGGG
GCCAGATGGTAAGCCCTCCCGTATCGTAGTTATCTACACGACGGGGAGTCAGGCAACTATGGATGAACGA
AATAGACAGATCGCTGAGATAGGTGCCTCACTGATTAAGCATTGGTAACTGTCAGACCAAGTTTACTCAT
ATATACTTTAGATTGATTTAAAACTTCATTTTTAATTTAAAAGGATCTAGGTGAAGATCCTTTTTGATAA
TCTCATGACCAAAATCCCTTAACGTGAGTTTTCGTTCCACTGAGCGTCAGACCCCGTAGAAAAGATCAAA
GGATCTTCTTGAGATCCTTTTTTTCTGCGCGTAATCTGCTGCTTGCAAACAAAAAAACCACCGCTACCAG
CGGTGGTTTGTTTGCCGGATCAAGAGCTACCAACTCTTTTTCCGAAGGTAACTGGCTTCAGCAGAGCGCA
GATACCAAATACTGTTCTTCTAGTGTAGCCGTAGTTAGGCCACCACTTCAAGAACTCTGTAGCACCGCCT
ACATACCTCGCTCTGCTAATCCTGTTACCAGTGGCTGCTGCCAGTGGCGATAAGTCGTGTCTTACCGGGT
TGGACTCAAGACGATAGTTACCGGATAAGGCGCAGCGGTCGGGCTGAACGGGGGGTTCGTGCACACAGCC
CAGCTTGGAGCGAACGACCTACACCGAACTGAGATACCTACAGCGTGAGCTATGAGAAAGCGCCACGCTT
CCCGAAGGGAGAAAGGCGGACAGGTATCCGGTAAGCGGCAGGGTCGGAACAGGAGAGCGCACGAGGGAGC
TTCCAGGGGGAAACGCCTGGTATCTTTATAGTCCTGTCGGGTTTCGCCACCTCTGACTTGAGCGTCGATT
TTTGTGATGCTCGTCAGGGGGGCGGAGCCTATGGAAAAACGCCAGCAACGCGGCCTTTTTACGGTTCCTG
GCCTTTTGCTGGCCTTTTGCTCACATGTTCTTTCCTGCGTTATCCCCTGATTCTGTGGATAACCGTATTA
CCGCCTTTGAGTGAGCTGATACCGCTCGCCGCAGCCGAACGACCGAGCGCAGCGAGTCAGTGAGCGAGGA
AGCGGAAGAGCGCCCAATACGCAAACCGCCTCTCCCCGCGCGTTGGCCGATTCATTAATGCAGCAAGCTC
ATGGCTGACTAATTTTTTTTATTTATGCAGAGGCCGAGGCCGCCTCGGCCTCTGAGCTATTCCAGAAGTA
GTGAGGAGGCTTTTTTGGAGGCCTAGGCTTTTGCAAAAAGCTCCCCGTGGCACGACAGGTTTCCCGACTG
GAAAGCGGGCAGTGAGCGCAACGCAATTAATGTGAGTTAGCTCACTCATTAGGCACCCCAGGCTTTACAC
TTTATGCTTCCGGCTCGTATGTTGTGTGGAATTGTGAGCGGATAACAATTTCACACAGGAAACAGCTATG
ACATGATTACGAATTTCACAAATAAAGCATTTTTTTCACTGCATTCTAGTTGTGGTTTGTCCAAACTCAT
CAATGTATCTTATCATGTCTGGATCAACTGGATAACTCAAGCTAACCAAAATCATCCCAAACTTCCCACC
CCATACCCTATTACCACTGCCAATTACCTGTGGTTTCATTTACTCTAAACCTGTGATTCCTCTGAATTAT
TTTCATTTTAAAGAAATTGTATTTGTTAAATATGTACTACAAACTTAGTAGT
